>Addgene plasmid #54003 | mEmerald-ATG12-N-18 | addgene partial sequence | sequence record 89889 | EGFP-N 5'-CGTCGCCGTCCAGCTCGACCAG-3'
CCTTGCTCACCATGGTGGCGACCGGTCCGCTTCCGCTTCCGCCGGATGCGCTGCCTCCACCGCTGCCTCC
CCACGCCTGAGACTTGCAGTAATGTAAAACCAGTTTACCATCACTGCCAAAACACTCATAGAGAGTTCCA
ACTTCTTGGTCTGGGGAAGGAGCAAAGGACTGATTCACATAAATAAACAACTGTTCTGAGGCCACAAGTT
TAAGAAACTTTTTGATGAAGTCAATGAGTCCTTGGATGGTTCGTGTTCGCTCTACTGCCCACTTCTTTGT
TTTCATAATAGGAGTGTCTCCCACAGCCTTTAGCAAAATGTCAATTTTTTTCTTGGTGTCGCCAGCAGGT
TCCTCTGTTCCCGGGGAAACTGCAGCGGAAGACGGGGGCTCCGGGGTGGTTGTTTCTGGGGAGACATCCG
TAAGTCCTTCCCCTCCAGCAGCAATTGAAGTAGGAAGCTGCAACACAGACTGCGGCTCCTCCGCCATGGT
GGCCTCGAGATCTGAGTCCGGTAGCGCTAGCGGATCTGACGGTTCACTAAACCAGCTCTGCTTATATAGA
CCTCCCACCGTACACGCCTACCGCCCATTTGCGTCAATGGGGCGGAGTTGTTACGACATTTTGGAAAGTC
CCGTTGATTTTGGTGCCAAAACAAACTCCCATTGACGTCAATGGGGTGGAGACTTGGAAATCCCCGTGAG
TCAAACCGCTATCCACGCCCATTGATGTACTGCCAAAACCGCATCACCATGGTAATAGCGATGACTAATA
CGTAGATGTACTGCCAAGTAGGAAAGTCC
