[The description below was written by a language model from this plasmid's Addgene catalogue record.]
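Description:
mEmerald-ATG12-N-18 is a mammalian expression plasmid built on the mEmerald-N1 backbone (about 4.75 kb without the insert), an N1-style fluorescent protein fusion vector. It carries human ATG12 (corresponding to reference transcript NM_004707.3) under the control of the CMV promoter, a strong constitutive promoter widely used for transient expression in cultured mammalian cells. The ATG12 coding sequence sits upstream of the backbone-encoded mEmerald, so the fluorescent protein is fused to the C terminus of ATG12. The "N-18" in the name probably denotes this N-terminal placement of the insert together with an 18-residue linker, but the record does not state this, and the cloning method is listed as unknown. The plasmid is maintained at high copy in E. coli under kanamycin selection, and a neomycin resistance marker allows G418 selection of stably transfected mammalian cells. The 3′ sequencing primer implies an SV40 polyadenylation signal downstream of the fusion, although no feature table is provided to confirm the layout.

mEmerald is a bright green GFP derivative, recorded here with excitation at 487 nm and emission at 509 nm, making the construct suited to live-cell or fixed-cell fluorescence imaging of the fusion protein's distribution. The catalogue labels the localization as "Membrane Receptor". ATG12 is generally known as a ubiquitin-like protein of the autophagy pathway rather than a receptor, so that category label should be treated cautiously. ATG12 conjugation to its partner proceeds through its C-terminal glycine, so a C-terminal tag may affect that function. The record does not comment on whether the fusion behaves like the native protein.
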