Addgene plasmid #54003: mEmerald-ATG12-N-18
Purpose: Localization: Membrane Receptor, Excitation: 487, Emission: 509
Depositing lab: Michael Davidson. Depositing organization: Florida State University, Tallahassee.
Backbone
  Vector backbone: mEmerald-N1
  Backbone size w/o insert (bp): 4750
  Vector type: Mammalian Expression
  Selectable markers: Neomycin (select with G418)
Growth in bacteria
  Bacterial resistance: Kanamycin, 50 μg/mL
  Growth temperature: 37°C
  Growth strain: DH5alpha
  Copy number: High Copy
Gene/Insert
  Gene/Insert name: ATG12 (alt name: NM_004707.3)
  Species: H. sapiens (human)
  Entrez Gene: ATG12 (a.k.a. APG12, APG12L, FBR93, HAPG12)
  Promoter: CMV
  Tag / fusion protein: mEmerald (C terminal on backbone)
  Cloning method: Unknown
  Sequencing primers: 5′ CMV-F; 3′ SV40pA-R
Terms and licenses: Academic/Nonprofit Terms; Industry Terms
Depositor comments: . Excitation = 487; Emission = 509. Localization data: Membrane Receptor
How to cite: mEmerald-ATG12-N-18 was a gift from Michael Davidson (Addgene plasmid # 54003 ; http://n2t.net/addgene:54003 ; RRID:Addgene_54003)
